>Addgene plasmid #149242 | pGBW-m4046825 | addgene full sequence | sequence record 296831 | Ginkgo NGS Result
GATCTCGATCCCGCGAAATTAATACGACTCACTATAGGGGAATTGTGAGCGGATAACAATTCCCCTCTAG
AAATAATTTTGTTTAACTTTAAGAAGGAGACTCTTCTATGTCCGCGGTGAAGCGTACGATTAAAGGCACT
CACCATTGGCTGTTACTTACAATCCTAACCAGCCTGCTGGTCCTCGTTCAAAGTACTCAGTGGTCGCTGT
TCTTTTTCTTGTATGAGAACGCCTTCCTGCCGTTTGCAATGGGGATCATAGCTATGTCAGCGTTCGCTAT
GATGTTTGTTAAACACAAACATGCATTCTTATGTCTGTTTCTGCTGCCAAGCCTGGCTACCGTAGCATAC
TTCAATATGGTTTACATGCCGGCTTCCTGGGTGATGCGCATTATGACTTGGCTGGATATGGTAGACACCT
CTCTGTCTGGTTTCAAGCTTAAAGACTGCGTTATGTATGCCAGCGCGGTGGTTCTGCTGATCCTGATGAC
CGCTAGGACCGTCTACGATGATGGTGCTCGTCGCGTATGGACTCTAATGAACGTTCTGACTCTTGTATAC
AAAGTCTATTACGGCAACGCACTGGACCAGGCGATCTCTATGTGGGCCCTGATCATTTCTGTTACATCCA
ATTACAGTGGTGTAGTTACCACGGTAATGTTCCTTGCCCGTGGCATTGTGTTCATGTGCGTGGAATATTG
CCCTATCTTCTTTATCACTGGTAACACCCTGCAATGTATCATGTTGGTTTACTGCTTTCTGGGCTACTTT
TGCACTTGCTATTTCGGGCTGTTCTGTTTACTCAACCGTTACTTTCGCCTGACCCTGGGTGTCTACGACT
ACCTGGTTAGCACACAGGAATTTCGCTACATGAACAGCCAGGGACTGCTTCCCCCGAAAAATTCTATTGA
TGCTTTCAAACTGAACATCAAGTTGTTGGGCGTGGGTGGCAAACCGTGCATCAAAGTGGCGACGGTTCAG
GAGAACCTGTACTTTCAAAGCGAGCAGAAGCTTATTTCCGAAGAAGATCTCTAACCGGCTTATCGGTCAG
TTTCACCTGATTTACGTAAAAACCCGCTTCGGCGGGTTTTTGCTTTTGGAGGGGCAGAAAGATGAATGAC
TGTCCACGACGCTATACCCAAAAGAAAAAGCTTGAGATCCTTTTTTTCTGCGCGTAATCTGCTGCTTGCA
AACAAAAAAACCACCGCTACCAGCGGTGGTTTGTTTGCCGGATCAAGAGCTACCAACTCTTTTTCCGAAG
GTAACTGGCTTCAGCAGAGCGCAGATACCAAATACTGTTCTTCTAGTGTAGCCGTAGTTAGGCCACCACT
TCAAGAACTCTGTAGCACCGCCTACATACCTCGCTCTGCTAATCCTGTTACCAGTGGCTGCTGCCAGTGG
CGATAAGTCGTGTCTTACCGGGTTGGACTCAAGACGATAGTTACCGGATAAGGCGCAGCGGTCGGGCTGA
ACGGGGGGTTCGTGCACACAGCCCAGCTTGGAGCGAACGACCTACACCGAACTGAGATACCTACAGCGTG
AGCTATGAGAAAGCGCCACGCTTCCCGAAGGGAGAAAGGCGGACAGGTATCCGGTAAGCGGCAGGGTCGG
AACAGGAGAGCGCACGAGGGAGCTTCCAGGGGGAAACGCCTGGTATCTTTATAGTCCTGTCGGGTTTCGC
CACCTCTGACTTGAGCGTCGATTTTTGTGATGCTCGTCAGGGGGGCGGAGCCTATGGAAATTGATCGGGC
ACGTAAGAGGTTCCAACTTTCACCATAATGAAATAAGATCACTACCGGGCGTATTTTTTGAGTTATCGAG
ATTTTCAGGAGCTAAGGAAGCTAAAATGGAGAAAAAAATCACTGGATATACCACCGTTGATATATCCCAA
TGGCATCGTAAAGAACATTTTGAGGCATTTCAGTCAGTTGCTCAATGTACCTATAACCAGACCGTTCAGC
TGGATATTACGGCCTTTTTAAAGACCGTAAAGAAAAATAAGCACAAGTTTTATCCGGCCTTTATTCACAT
TCTTGCCCGCCTGATGAATGCTCATCCGGAATTTCGTATGGCAATGAAAGACGGTGAGCTGGTGATATGG
GATAGTGTTCACCCTTGTTACACCGTTTTCCATGAGCAAACTGAAACGTTTTCATCGCTCTGGAGTGAAT
ACCACGACGATTTCCGGCAGTTTCTACACATATATTCGCAAGATGTGGCGTGTTACGGTGAAAACCTGGC
CTATTTCCCTAAAGGGTTTATTGAGAATATGTTTTTCGTTTCAGCCAATCCCTGGGTGAGTTTCACCAGT
TTTGATTTAAACGTGGCCAATATGGACAACTTCTTCGCCCCCGTTTTCACCATGGGCAAATATTATACGC
AAGGCGACAAGGTGCTGATGCCGCTGGCGATTCAGGTTCATCATGCCGTTTGTGATGGCTTCCATGTCGG
CAGAATGCTTAATGAATTACAACAGTACTGCGATGAGTGGCAGGGCGGGGCGTAATTTGATATCGAGCTC
GCTTGGACTCCTGTTGATAGATCCAGTAATGACCTCAGAACTCCATCTGGATTTGTTCAGAACGCTCGGT
TGCCGCCGGGCGTTTTTTATTGGTCATC
Features (pLannotate 1.2.2; 8 found; start..end, strand, type, name):
     20..38      +  promoter       T7 promoter: promoter for bacteriophage T7 RNA polymerase
     39..63      +  protein_bind   lac operator: The lac repressor binds to the lac operator to inhibit transcription in E. coli. This inhibition can be relieved by adding lactose or isopropyl-β-D-thiogalactopyranoside (IPTG). lac repressor encoded by lacI
     78..100     +  RBS            RBS: efficient ribosome binding site from bacteriophage T7 gene 10 (Olins and Rangwala, 1989)
    111..989     +  CDS            R1A_SARS2 (fragment): Experimental evidence at protein level: Swiss-Prot protein existence level 1. [Non-structural protein 10]: Plays a pivotal role in viral transcription by stimulating both nsp14 3'-5' exoribonuclease and nsp16 2'-O-methyltransferase activities. Therefore plays an essential role in viral mRNAs cap methylation. From Severe acute respiratory syndrome coronavirus 2 (2019-nCoV) (SARS-CoV-2).
   1152..1740    +  rep_origin     ori: high-copy-number ColE1/pMB1/pBR322/pUC origin of replication
   1748..1845    +  promoter       cat promoter: promoter of the E. coli cat gene encoding chloramphenicol acetyltransferase
   1846..2502    +  CDS            cat: CAT_ECOLX - Experimental evidence at protein level: Swiss-Prot protein existence level 1. This enzyme is an effector of chloramphenicol resistance in bacteria. From Escherichia coli. This protein is used as a marker in many commonly used cloning vectors, such as pACYC184.
   2576..2610    +  terminator     lambda t0 terminator: minimal transcription terminator from phage lambda (Scholtissek and Grosse, 1987)
