[The description below was written by a language model from this plasmid's Addgene catalogue record and pLannotate feature annotations shown in this document.]
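Description:
pGBW-m4046825 is a compact bacterial expression plasmid (about 2.6 kb in the sequenced record) built to produce SARS-CoV-2 non-structural protein 6 (nsp6) in Escherichia coli. The minimal backbone carries a high-copy ColE1/pUC-type origin of replication and a chloramphenicol acetyltransferase (cat) gene driven by its own cat promoter, so the plasmid is maintained under chloramphenicol selection. A lambda t0 terminator lies downstream of the resistance cassette.

The expression unit consists of a T7 promoter followed immediately by a lac operator, the efficient ribosome binding site from phage T7 gene 10, and an ATG start codon. Transcription therefore requires a host supplying T7 RNA polymerase. It is held off by lac repressor until relieved with IPTG or lactose. No lacI gene is annotated on the plasmid, so repressor would presumably have to come from the host. The roughly 870 bp insert encodes nsp6, a cleavage product of the ORF1ab/ORF1a replicase polyprotein, and has been recoded with E. coli-preferred codons. The automated annotation identifies this coding region as a fragment of the SARS-CoV-2 replicase polyprotein 1a. The nsp10 function text attached to that hit is generic polyprotein annotation and does not describe this insert.

According to the catalogue entry, the backbone adds a C-terminal TEV-cleavable Myc tag, which would allow immunodetection or capture and later tag removal, although these elements are not separately annotated in the feature table. No transcription terminator is annotated directly after the insert. The depositor notes that the sequencing used for quality control may not cover the whole plasmid. The construct is suited to inducible recombinant production of nsp6 for biochemical, structural or antibody-related studies.
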