Addgene plasmid #149242: pGBW-m4046825
Purpose: Bacterial expression plasmid for SARS-CoV-2 nsp6
Depositing lab: Ginkgo Bioworks & Benjie Chen.
Backbone
  Vector backbone: ori-013 - marker | cmR
  Backbone size w/o insert (bp): 1462
  Vector type: Bacterial Expression
Growth in bacteria
  Bacterial resistance: Chloramphenicol, 25 μg/mL
  Growth temperature: 30°C
  Growth strain: DH5alpha
  Copy number: High Copy
Gene/Insert
  Gene/Insert name: SARS-CoV-2 nsp6
  Species: Escherichia coli str. K-12 substr. MG1655; Severe acute respiratory syndrome coronavirus 2
  Insert size (bp): 869
  Mutation: Escherichia coli recode 1
  Entrez Gene: ORF1ab (a.k.a. GU280_gp01)
  Promoter: Promoter | pT7 ; Operator | lacO ; RBS | T7_rbs ; Start Codon | ATG
  Tag / fusion protein: Cleavable TEV;Myc (C terminal on backbone)
  Cloning method: Unknown
Resource information
  A portion of this plasmid was derived from a plasmid made by: GinkgoBioworks
Depositor comments: NCBI Reference Sequence: YP_009725302.1 NGS used for QC was performed by Ginkgo and may not fully cover the entire plasmid.
How to cite: pGBW-m4046825 was a gift from Ginkgo Bioworks & Benjie Chen (Addgene plasmid # 149242)
